Addgene plasmid #103840: pCFP-LacI-NLS
Purpose: Flourescent marker for lacO arrays
Depositing lab: Karsten Rippe. Depositing organization: Deutsches Krebsforschungszentrum (DKFZ). Publication: Real-time observation of light-controlled transcription in living cells. Rademacher A, Erdel F, Trojanowski J, Schumacher S, Rippe K. J Cell Sci. 2017 Dec 15;130(24):4213-4224. doi: 10.1242/jcs.205534. Epub 2017 Nov 9. PubMed 29122982.
Backbone
  Vector backbone: pEYFP-C1
  Backbone manufacturer: Clontech
  Vector type: Mammalian Expression
  Selectable markers: Neomycin (select with G418)
Growth in bacteria
  Bacterial resistance: Kanamycin, 50 μg/mL
  Growth temperature: 37°C
  Growth strain: DH5alpha
  Copy number: High Copy
Gene/Insert
  Gene/Insert name: CFP-LacI-NLS
  Mutation: LacI: C19T (silent, L7L), T264C (silent, A88A), C370A (L124I), C404T (T135I), A417T (silent, A139A), G424A (A142T), T465A (silent, T155T)
  Promoter: SV2
  Cloning method: Restriction Enzyme; 5′ cloning site unknown (unknown if destroyed); 3′ cloning site unknown (unknown if destroyed)
Terms and licenses: Academic/Nonprofit Terms; Industry Terms: Not Available to Industry
Depositor comments: replaced CMV promoter by SV2 promoter and EYFP by ECFP
How to cite: pCFP-LacI-NLS was a gift from Karsten Rippe (Addgene plasmid # 103840 ; http://n2t.net/addgene:103840 ; RRID:Addgene_103840)
