[The description below was written by a language model from this plasmid's Addgene catalogue record and pLannotate feature annotations shown in this document.]
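Description:
pCFP-LacI-NLS is a 5.65 kb mammalian expression plasmid built on the Clontech pEYFP-C1 backbone. According to the depositor, the original CMV promoter was exchanged for an "SV2" promoter and EYFP was replaced by ECFP. The feature table agrees: an SV40 enhancer/early promoter lies directly upstream of the ECFP coding sequence, which is followed by the E. coli lac repressor gene (lacI). Downstream of lacI the annotation picks up short remnants of the native lac regulatory region (a CAP binding site and a lac UV5 promoter fragment), a partial multiple cloning site and a short fragment of SV40 large T antigen. That fragment is most likely the source of the nuclear localisation signal named in the construct, although the table does not label it as an NLS. An SV40 polyadenylation signal terminates the transcription unit. The record lists several LacI substitutions, four silent and three changing residues (L124I, T135I, A142T). It does not state their functional consequence.

The plasmid replicates at high copy in E. coli from a pUC-type origin and also carries an f1 origin. A single Tn5 NeoR/KanR gene is driven by tandem bacterial (bla) and SV40 promoters and ends with an HSV TK poly(A) signal. It provides kanamycin selection in bacteria and G418 selection in mammalian cells.

The encoded fusion is a cyan fluorescent, nuclear-targeted lac repressor that binds lac operator sequences. It therefore serves as a live-cell marker for genomically integrated lacO arrays. The associated work concerned real-time imaging of light-controlled transcription in living cells.
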