Features (pLannotate 1.2.2; 16 found; start..end, strand, type, name):
     17..605     +  rep_origin     ori: high-copy-number ColE1/pMB1/pBR322/pUC origin of replication
    738..1067    +  promoter       SV40 promoter: SV40 enhancer and early promoter
   1092..1808    +  CDS            ECFP: ECFP is a basic (constitutively fluorescent) cyan fluorescent protein published in 1996, derived from Aequorea victoria. It has low acid sensitivity.
   1827..2891    +  CDS            lacI: lac repressor; lacI; The lac repressor binds to the lac operator to inhibit transcription in E. coli. This inhibition can be relieved by adding lactose or isopropyl-β-D-thiogalactopyranoside (IPTG).
   2943..2964    +  protein_bind   CAP binding site: CAP binding activates transcription in the presence of cAMP. E. coli catabolite activator protein
   2979..2997    +  promoter       lac UV5 promoter (fragment): E. coli lac promoter with an "up" mutation
   3001..3036    +  misc_feature   MCS (fragment): multiple cloning site
   3053..3137    +  CDS            large T antigen (fragment): large T antigen from SV40 (simian virus 40)
   3160..3281    +  polyA_signal   SV40 poly(A) signal: SV40 polyadenylation signal
   3315..3743    -  rep_origin     f1 ori (sequence partly withheld): f1 bacteriophage origin of replication; arrow indicates direction of (+) strand synthesis
   3770..3874    +  promoter       AmpR promoter: bla
   3876..4233    +  promoter       SV40 promoter: SV40 enhancer and early promoter
   4268..5062    +  CDS            NeoR/KanR: aminoglycoside phosphotransferase from Tn5; aph(3')-II (or nptII); confers resistance to neomycin, kanamycin, and G418 (Geneticin®)
   5083..5235    +  CDS            ble (fragment): BLE_KLEPN - Experimental evidence at protein level: Swiss-Prot protein existence level 1. Binding protein with a strong affinity to the bleomycin family of antibiotics. Binds to CL990; an antimitotic-antibiotic compound. From Klebsiella pneumoniae.
   5294..5341    +  polyA_signal   HSV TK poly(A) signal: herpes simplex virus thymidine kinase polyadenylation signal (Cole and Stacy, 1985)
   5432..5448    -  polyA_signal   bGH poly(A) signal (fragment): bovine growth hormone polyadenylation signal
>Addgene plasmid #103840 | pCFP-LacI-NLS | addgene full sequence | sequence record 199570 | Addgene NGS Result
AGATCAAAGGATCTTCTTGAGATCCTTTTTTTCTGCGCGTAATCTGCTGCTTGCAAACAAAAAAACCACC
GCTACCAGCGGTGGTTTGTTTGCCGGATCAAGAGCTACCAACTCTTTTTCCGAAGGTAACTGGCTTCAGC
AGAGCGCAGATACCAAATACTGTTCTTCTAGTGTAGCCGTAGTTAGGCCACCACTTCAAGAACTCTGTAG
CACCGCCTACATACCTCGCTCTGCTAATCCTGTTACCAGTGGCTGCTGCCAGTGGCGATAAGTCGTGTCT
TACCGGGTTGGACTCAAGACGATAGTTACCGGATAAGGCGCAGCGGTCGGGCTGAACGGGGGGTTCGTGC
ACACAGCCCAGCTTGGAGCGAACGACCTACACCGAACTGAGATACCTACAGCGTGAGCTATGAGAAAGCG
CCACGCTTCCCGAAGGGAGAAAGGCGGACAGGTATCCGGTAAGCGGCAGGGTCGGAACAGGAGAGCGCAC
GAGGGAGCTTCCAGGGGGAAACGCCTGGTATCTTTATAGTCCTGTCGGGTTTCGCCACCTCTGACTTGAG
CGTCGATTTTTGTGATGCTCGTCAGGGGGGCGGAGCCTATGGAAAAACGCCAGCAACGCGGCCTTTTTAC
GGTTCCTGGCCTTTTGCTGGCCTTTTGCTCACATGTTCTTTCCTGCGTTATCCCCTGATTCTGTGGATAA
CCGTATTACCGCCATGCATTAGTTATTACTGTGGAATGTGTGTCAGTTAGGGTGTGGAAAGTCCCCAGGC
TCCCCAGCAGGCAGAAGTATGCAAAGCATGCATCTCAATTAGTCAGCAACCAGGTGTGGAAAGTCCCCAG
GCTCCCCAGCAGGCAGAAGTATGCAAAGCATGCATCTCAATTAGTCAGCAACCATAGTCCCGCCCCTAAC
TCCGCCCATCCCGCCCCTAACTCCGCCCAGTTCCGCCCATTCTCCGCCCCATGGCTGACTAATTTTTTTT
ATTTATGCAGAGGCCGAGGCCGCCTCGGCCTCTGAGCTATTCCAGAAGTAGTGAGGAGGCTTTTTTGGAG
GCCTAGGCTTTTGCAAAAAGCTAGCGCTACCGGTCGCCACCATGGTGAGCAAGGGCGAGGAGCTGTTCAC
CGGGGTGGTGCCCATCCTGGTCGAGCTGGACGGCGACGTAAACGGCCACAAGTTCAGCGTGTCCGGCGAG
GGCGAGGGCGATGCCACCTACGGCAAGCTGACCCTGAAGTTCATCTGCACCACCGGCAAGCTGCCCGTGC
CCTGGCCCACCCTCGTGACCACCCTGACCTGGGGCGTGCAGTGCTTCAGCCGCTACCCCGACCACATGAA
GCAGCACGACTTCTTCAAGTCCGCCATGCCCGAAGGCTACGTCCAGGAGCGCACCATCTTCTTCAAGGAC
GACGGCAACTACAAGACCCGCGCCGAGGTGAAGTTCGAGGGCGACACCCTGGTGAACCGCATCGAGCTGA
AGGGCATCGACTTCAAGGAGGACGGCAACATCCTGGGGCACAAGCTGGAGTACAACTACATCAGCCACAA
CGTCTATATCACCGCCGACAAGCAGAAGAACGGCATCAAGGCCAACTTCAAGATCCGCCACAACATCGAG
GACGGCAGCGTGCAGCTCGCCGACCACTACCAGCAGAACACCCCCATCGGCGACGGCCCCGTGCTGCTGC
CCGACAACCACTACCTGAGCACCCAGTCCGCCCTGAGCAAAGACCCCAACGAGAAGCGCGATCACATGGT
CCTGCTGGAGTTCGTGACCGCCGCCGGGATCACTCTCGGCATGGACGAGCTGTACAAGTCCGGACTCAGA
TCCATGGTGAAACCAGTAACGTTATACGATGTCGCAGAGTATGCCGGTGTCTCTTATCAGACCGTTTCCC
GCGTGGTGAACCAGGCCAGCCACGTTTCTGCGAAAACGCGGGAAAAAGTGGAAGCGGCGATGGCGGAGCT
GAATTACATTCCCAACCGCGTGGCACAACAACTGGCGGGCAAACAGTCGTTGCTGATTGGCGTTGCCACC
TCCAGTCTGGCCCTGCACGCGCCGTCGCAAATTGTCGCGGCGATTAAATCTCGCGCCGATCAACTGGGTG
CCAGCGTGGTGGTGTCGATGGTAGAACGAAGCGGCGTCGAAGCCTGTAAAGCGGCGGTGCACAATCTTCT
CGCGCAACGCGTCAGTGGGCTGATCATTAACTATCCGCTGGATGACCAGGATGCCATTGCTGTGGAAGCT
GCCTGCACTAATGTTCCGGCGTTATTTCTTGATGTCTCTGACCAGACACCCATCAACAGTATTATTTTCT
CCCATGAAGACGGTACGCGACTGGGCGTGGAGCATCTGGTCGCATTGGGTCACCAGCAAATCGCGCTGTT
AGCGGGCCCATTAAGTTCTGTCTCGGCGCGTCTGCGTCTGGCTGGCTGGCATAAATATCTCACTCGCAAT
CAAATTCAGCCGATAGCGGAACGGGAAGGCGACTGGAGTGCCATGTCCGGTTTTCAACAAACCATGCAAA
TGCTGAATGAGGGCATCGTTCCCACTGCGATGCTGGTTGCCAACGATCAGATGGCGCTGGGCGCAATGCG
CGCCATTACCGAGTCCGGGCTGCGCGTTGGTGCGGATATCTCGGTAGTGGGATACGACGATACCGAAGAC
AGCTCATGTTATATCCCGCCGTTAACCACCATCAAACAGGATTTTCGCCTGCTGGGGCAAACCAGCGTGG
ACCGCTTGCTGCAACTCTCTCAGGGCCAGGCGGTGAAGGGCAATCAGCTGTTGCCCGTCTCACTGGTGAA
AAGAAAAACCACCCTGGCGCCCAATACGCAAACCGCCTCTCCCCGCGCGTTGGCCGATTCATTAATGCAG
CTGGCACGACAGGTTTCCCGAAGCAGCCTGAGGCCTCCTAAGAAGAAGAGGAAGGTTTGAGCGCAACGCA
ATTAATGTAAGTTAGCTCACTCATTAGGCACCCCAGGCTTTACACTTTATGCTTCCGACCAATTCTGCAG
TCGACGGTACCGCGGGCCCGGGATCCACCGGATCTAGATAACTGATCATAATCAGCCATACCACATTTGT
AGAGGTTTTACTTGCTTTAAAAAACCTCCCACACCTCCCCCTGAACCTGAAACATAAAATGAATGCAATT
GTTGTTGTTAACTTGTTTATTGCAGCTTATAATGGTTACAAATAAAGCAATAGCATCACAAATTTCACAA
ATAAAGCATTTTTTTCACTGCATTCTAGTTGTGGTTTGTCCAAACTCATCAATGTATCTTAAGGCGTAAA
TTGTAAGCGTTAATATTTTGTTAAAATTCGCGTTAAATTTTTGTTAAATCAGCTCATTTTTTAACCAATA
GGCCGAAATCGGCAAAATCCCTTATAAATCAAAAGAATAGACCGAGATAGGGT
[37 nt withheld, positions 3414-3450]
AAAGAACGTGGACTCCAACGTCAAAGG
[49 nt withheld, positions 3478-3526]
T
[91 nt withheld, positions 3528-3618]
G
[124 nt withheld, positions 3620-3743]
CAGGTGGCACTTTTCGGGGAAATGTGCGCGGAACCCCTATTTGTTTATTTTTCTAAATACATTCAAATAT
GTATCCGCTCATGAGACAATAACCCTGATAAATGCTTCAATAATATTGAAAAAGGAAGAGTCCTGAGGCG
GAAAGAACCAGCTGTGGAATGTGTGTCAGTTAGGGTGTGGAAAGTCCCCAGGCTCCCCAGCAGGCAGAAG
TATGCAAAGCATGCATCTCAATTAGTCAGCAACCAGGTGTGGAAAGTCCCCAGGCTCCCCAGCAGGCAGA
AGTATGCAAAGCATGCATCTCAATTAGTCAGCAACCATAGTCCCGCCCCTAACTCCGCCCATCCCGCCCC
TAACTCCGCCCAGTTCCGCCCATTCTCCGCCCCATGGCTGACTAATTTTTTTTATTTATGCAGAGGCCGA
GGCCGCCTCGGCCTCTGAGCTATTCCAGAAGTAGTGAGGAGGCTTTTTTGGAGGCCTAGGCTTTTGCAAA
GATCGATCAAGAGACAGGATGAGGATCGTTTCGCATGATTGAACAAGATGGATTGCACGCAGGTTCTCCG
GCCGCTTGGGTGGAGAGGCTATTCGGCTATGACTGGGCACAACAGACAATCGGCTGCTCTGATGCCGCCG
TGTTCCGGCTGTCAGCGCAGGGGCGCCCGGTTCTTTTTGTCAAGACCGACCTGTCCGGTGCCCTGAATGA
ACTGCAAGACGAGGCAGCGCGGCTATCGTGGCTGGCCACGACGGGCGTTCCTTGCGCAGCTGTGCTCGAC
GTTGTCACTGAAGCGGGAAGGGACTGGCTGCTATTGGGCGAAGTGCCGGGGCAGGATCTCCTGTCATCTC
ACCTTGCTCCTGCCGAGAAAGTATCCATCATGGCTGATGCAATGCGGCGGCTGCATACGCTTGATCCGGC
TACCTGCCCATTCGACCACCAAGCGAAACATCGCATCGAGCGAGCACGTACTCGGATGGAAGCCGGTCTT
GTCGATCAGGATGATCTGGACGAAGAGCATCAGGGGCTCGCGCCAGCCGAACTGTTCGCCAGGCTCAAGG
CGAGCATGCCCGACGGCGAGGATCTCGTCGTGACCCATGGCGATGCCTGCTTGCCGAATATCATGGTGGA
AAATGGCCGCTTTTCTGGATTCATCGACTGTGGCCGGCTGGGTGTGGCGGACCGCTATCAGGACATAGCG
TTGGCTACCCGTGATATTGCTGAAGAGCTTGGCGGCGAATGGGCTGACCGCTTCCTCGTGCTTTACGGTA
TCGCCGCTCCCGATTCGCAGCGCATCGCCTTCTATCGCCTTCTTGACGAGTTCTTCTGAGCGGGACTCTG
GGGTTCGAAATGACCGACCAAGCGACGCCCAACCTGCCATCACGAGATTTCGATTCCACCGCCGCCTTCT
ATGAAAGGTTGGGCTTCGGAATCGTTTTCCGGGACGCCGGCTGGATGATCCTCCAGCGCGGGGATCTCAT
GCTGGAGTTCTTCGCCCACCCTAGGGGGAGGCTAACTGAAACACGGAAGGAGACAATACCGGAAGGAACC
CGCGCTATGACGGCAATAAAAAGACAGAATAAAACGCACGGTGTTGGGTCGTTTGTTCATAAACGCGGGG
TTCGGTCCCAGGGCTGGCACTCTGTCGATACCCCACCGAGACCCCATTGGGGCCAATACGCCCGCGTTTC
TTCCTTTTCCCCACCCCACCCCCCAAGTTCGGGTGAAGGCCCAGGGCTCGCAGCCAACGTCGGGGCGGCA
GGCCCTGCCATAGCCTCAGGTTACTCATATATACTTTAGATTGATTTAAAACTTCATTTTTAATTTAAAA
GGATCTAGGTGAAGATCCTTTTTGATAATCTCATGACCAAAATCCCTTAACGTGAGTTTTCGTTCCACTG
AGCGTCAGACCCCGTAGAAA
