>Addgene plasmid #103840 | pCFP-LacI-NLS | depositor partial sequence | sequence record 196773 | partial backbone - insert
CATGCATCTCAATTAGTCAGCAACCATAGTCCCGCCCTTAACTCCGCCCATCCCGCCCCTAACTCCGCCC
AGTTCCGCCCATTCTCCGCCCCCATGGCTGACTAATTTTTTTTATTTATGCAGAGGCCGAGGCCGCCTCG
GCCTCTGAGCTATTCCAGAAGTAGTGAGGAGGCTTTTTTGGAGGCCTAGGCTTTTGCAAAAAGCTAGCGC
TACCGGTCGCCACCATGGTGAGCAAGGGCGAGGAGCTGTTCACCGGGGTGGTGCCCATCCTGGTCGAGCT
GGACGGCGACGTAAACGGCCACAAGTTCAGCGTGTCCGGCGAGGGCGAGGGCGATGCCACCTACGGCAAG
CTGACCCTGAAGTTCATCTGCACCACCGGCAAGCTGCCCGTGCCCTGGCCCACCCTCGTGACCACCCTGA
CCTGGGGCGTGCAGTGCTTCAGCCGCTACCCCGACCACATGAAGCAGCACGACTTCTTCAAGTCCGCCAT
GCCCGAAGGCTACGTCCAGGAGCGCACCATCTTCTTCAAGGACGACGGCAACTACAAGACCCGCGCCGAG
GTGAAGTTCGAGGGCGACACCCTGGTGAACCGCATCGAGCTGAAGGGCATCGACTTCAAGGAGGACGGCA
ACATCCTGGGGCACAAGCTGGAGTACAACTACATCAGCCACAACGTCTATATCACCGCCGACAAGCAGAA
GAACGGCATCAAGGCCAACTTCAAGATCCGCCACAACATCGAGGACGGCAGCGTGCAGCTCGCCGACCAC
TACCAGCAGAACACCCCCATCGGCGACGGCCCCGTGCTGCTGCCCGACAACCACTACCTGAGCACCCAGT
CCGCCCTGAGCAAAGACCCCAACGAGAAGCGCGATCACATGGTCCTGCTGGAGTTCGTGACCGCCGCCGG
GATCACTCTCGGCATGGACGAGCTGTACAAGTCCGGACTCAGATCCATGGTGAAACCAGTAACGTTATAC
GATGTCGCAGAGTATGCCGGTGTCTCTTATCAGACCGTTTCCCGCGTGGTGAACCAGGCCAGCCACGTTT
CTGCGAAAACGCGGGAAAAAGTGGAAGCGGCGATGGCGGAGCTGAATTACATTCCCAACCGCGTGGCACA
ACAACTGGCGGGCAAACAGTCGTTGCTGATTGGCGTTGCCACCTCCAGTCTGGCCCTGCACGCGCCGTCG
CAAATTGTCGCGGCGATTAAATCTCGCGCCGATCAACTGGGTGCCAGCGTGGTGGTGTCGATGGTAGAAC
GAAGCGGCGTCGAAGCCTGTAAAGCGGCGGTGCACAATCTTCTCGCGCAACGCGTCAGTGGGCTGATCAT
TAACTATCCGCTGGATGACCAGGATGCCATTGCTGTGGAAGCTGCCTGCACTAATGTTCCGGCGTTATTT
CTTGATGTCTCTGACCAGACACCCATCAACAGTATTATTTTCTCCCATGAAGACGGTACGCGACTGGGCG
TGGAGCATCTGGTCGCATTGGGTCACCAGCAAATCGCGCTGTTAGCGGGCCCATTAAGTTCTGTCTCGGC
GCGTCTGCGTCTGGCTGGCTGGCATAAATATCTCACTCGCAATCAAATTCAGCCGATAGCGGAACGGGAA
GGCGACTGGAGTGCCATGTCCGGTTTTCAACAAACCATGCAAATGCTGAATGAGGGCATCGTTCCCACTG
CGATGCTGGTTGCCAACGATCAGATGGCGCTGGGCGCAATGCGCGCCATTACCGAGTCCGGGCTGCGCGT
TGGTGCGGATATCTCGGTAGTGGGATACGACGATACCGAAGACAGCTCATGTTATATCCCGCCGTTAACC
ACCATCAAACAGGATTTTCGCCTGCTGGGGCAAACCAGCGTGGACCGCTTGCTGCAACTCTCTCAGGGCC
AGGCGGTGAAGGGCAATCAGCTGTTGCCCGTCTCACTGGTGAAAAGAAAAACCACCCTGGCGCCCAATAC
GCAAACCGCCTCTCCCCGCGCGTTGGCCGATTCATTAATGCAGCTGGCACGACAGGTTTCCCGAAGCAGC
CTG
