>Addgene plasmid #103840 | pCFP-LacI-NLS | depositor partial sequence | sequence record 196774 | ECFP
ATGGTGAGCAAGGGCGAGGAGCTGTTCACCGGGGTGGTGCCCATCCTGGTCGAGCTGGACGGCGACGTAA
ACGGCCACAAGTTCAGCGTGTCCGGCGAGGGCGAGGGCGATGCCACCTACGGCAAGCTGACCCTGAAGTT
CATCTGCACCACCGGCAAGCTGCCCGTGCCCTGGCCCACCCTCGTGACCACCCTGACCTGGGGCGTGCAG
TGCTTCAGCCGCTACCCCGACCACATGAAGCAGCACGACTTCTTCAAGTCCGCCATGCCCGAAGGCTACG
TCCAGGAGCGCACCATCTTCTTCAAGGACGACGGCAACTACAAGACCCGCGCCGAGGTGAAGTTCGAGGG
CGACACCCTGGTGAACCGCATCGAGCTGAAGGGCATCGACTTCAAGGAGGACGGCAACATCCTGGGGCAC
AAGCTGGAGTACAACTACATCAGCCACAACGTCTATATCACCGCCGACAAGCAGAAGAACGGCATCAAGG
CCAACTTCAAGATCCGCCACAACATCGAGGACGGCAGCGTGCAGCTCGCCGACCACTACCAGCAGAACAC
CCCCATCGGCGACGGCCCCGTGCTGCTGCCCGACAACCACTACCTGAGCACCCAGTCCGCCCTGAGCAAA
GACCCCAACGAGAAGCGCGATCACATGGTCCTGCTGGAGTTCGTGACCGCCGCCGGGATCACTCTCGGCA
TGGACGAGCTGTACAAG
